Addgene plasmid #111109: pCR1322
Purpose: Expresses FANCL_+_58468435.23-P1P2 sgRNA in pCR1068
Depositing lab: Jacob Corn. Depositing organization: University of California, Berkeley. Publication: CRISPR-Cas9 genome editing in human cells occurs via the Fanconi anemia pathway. Richardson CD, Kazane KR, Feng SJ, Zelin E, Bray NL, Schafer AJ, Floor SN, Corn JE. Nat Genet. 2018 Aug;50(8):1132-1139. doi: 10.1038/s41588-018-0174-0. Epub 2018 Jul 27. PubMed 30054595.
Backbone
  Vector backbone: pCR1068
  Vector type: Lentiviral
Growth in bacteria
  Bacterial resistance: Ampicillin, 100 μg/mL
  Growth temperature: 37°C
  Growth strain: NEB Stable
  Copy number: High Copy
Gene/Insert
  Gene/Insert name: FANCL gRNA
  gRNA/shRNA sequence: GCTTCGAGCCATGGCGGTGA
  Species: H. sapiens (human)
  Entrez Gene: FANCL (a.k.a. FAAP43, PHF9, POG)
  Cloning method: Restriction Enzyme; 5′ cloning site Unknown (unknown if destroyed)
Terms and licenses: Academic/Nonprofit Terms; Industry Terms: Not Available to Industry
How to cite: pCR1322 was a gift from Jacob Corn (Addgene plasmid # 111109 ; http://n2t.net/addgene:111109 ; RRID:Addgene_111109)
