[The description below was written by a language model from this plasmid's Addgene catalogue record and pLannotate feature annotations shown in this document.]
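Description:
pCR1322 is a lentiviral sgRNA expression plasmid built on the pCR1068 backbone, carrying a single guide RNA directed against human FANCL, a gene of the Fanconi anemia pathway. It is propagated in E. coli from a high-copy ColE1/pUC-type origin under ampicillin selection (AmpR with its bla promoter). The viral scaffold is HIV-1 derived. A CMV enhancer/promoter placed upstream of a truncated 5' LTR drives genomic RNA transcription in packaging cells. This is followed by the Ψ packaging signal with a gag fragment, the RRE for Rev-dependent nuclear export, and the cPPT/CTS. A WPRE sits downstream of the payload to enhance transcript expression. After it come a nef-annotated fragment and a second truncated LTR that closes the provirus.

The annotated payload includes a fragment of the S. pyogenes tracrRNA, corresponding to the sgRNA scaffold into which the FANCL-targeting spacer was cloned. The feature table does not annotate the promoter driving the sgRNA, so the record does not state it. Downstream, an EF-1α promoter drives a puromycin resistance gene followed by mEGFP, allowing drug selection and fluorescent tracking of transduced cells. The element linking the two coding sequences is not annotated. Two loxP sites in the same orientation flank the region from the sgRNA scaffold through mEGFP, which would in principle permit Cre-mediated excision of the cassette. No Cas9 is encoded, so the nuclease or a dCas9 effector must be supplied separately. The guide's name follows a promoter-targeting library style, but the record does not say which Cas9 variant it was paired with. The plasmid was deposited in connection with a study of the role of the Fanconi anemia pathway in Cas9 genome editing in human cells.
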