Features (pLannotate 1.2.2; 23 found; start..end, strand, type, name):
     16..395     +  enhancer       CMV enhancer: human cytomegalovirus immediate early enhancer
    396..595     +  promoter       CMV promoter: human cytomegalovirus (CMV) immediate early promoter
    613..793     +  LTR            5' LTR (truncated): truncated 5' long terminal repeat (LTR) from HIV-1
    840..965     +  misc_feature   HIV-1 Ψ: packaging signal of human immunodeficiency virus type 1
    949..1287    +  CDS            HIV-1 gag (fragment): gag protein from human immunodeficiency virus 1; gag
   1462..1695    +  misc_feature   RRE: The Rev response element (RRE) of HIV-1 allows for Rev-dependent mRNA export from the nucleus to the cytoplasm.
   2072..2172    +  CDS            Rev (fragment): human immunodeficiency virus 1 (HIV-1) Rev protein; rev; enhances nuclear export of unspliced and incompletely spliced viral mRNAs
   2222..2339    +  misc_feature   cPPT/CTS: central polypurine tract and central termination sequence of HIV-1
   2600..2633    +  protein_bind   loxP: Cre-mediated recombination occurs in the 8-bp core sequence (GCATACAT). Cre recombinase
   2758..2825    +  misc_RNA       tracrRNA (fragment): trans-activating CRISPR RNA for the Streptococcus pyogenes CRISPR/Cas9 system
   2898..4069    +  promoter       EF-1α promoter: strong constitutive promoter for human elongation factor EF-1α
   4081..4677    +  CDS            PuroR: puromycin N-acetyltransferase; pac from Streptomyces alboniger; confers resistance to puromycin
   4753..5472    +  CDS            mEGFP: enhanced GFP with monomerizing A206K mutation (Zacharias et al., 2002) mammalian codon-optimized
   5492..5525    +  protein_bind   loxP: Cre-mediated recombination occurs in the 8-bp core sequence (GCATACAT). Cre recombinase
   5558..5581    +  misc_feature   MCS (fragment): pBluescript multiple cloning site
   5581..6169    +  misc_feature   WPRE: woodchuck hepatitis virus posttranscriptional regulatory element
   6170..6189    +  misc_feature   MCS (fragment): pBluescript multiple cloning site
   6191..6691    +  CDS            nef (fragment): NEF_HV1LA - Experimental evidence at protein level: Swiss-Prot protein existence level 1. Extracellular Nef protein targets CD4(+) T-lymphocytes for apoptosis by interacting with CXCR4 surface receptors. From Human immunodeficiency virus type 1 group M subtype B (isolate Lai) (HIV-1).
   6698..6878    +  LTR            5' LTR (truncated): truncated 5' long terminal repeat (LTR) from HIV-1
   6940..7528    -  rep_origin     ori: high-copy-number ColE1/pMB1/pBR322/pUC origin of replication
   7699..8559    -  CDS            AmpR: β-lactamase; bla; confers resistance to ampicillin, carbenicillin, and related antibiotics
   8560..8664    -  promoter       AmpR promoter: bla
   8723..8775    -  misc_feature   bom (fragment): basis of mobility region from pBR322
>Addgene plasmid #111109 | pCR1322 | addgene full sequence | sequence record 211901 | Addgene NGS Result
CCAGATATACGCGTTGACATTGATTATTGACTAGTTATTAATAGTAATCAATTACGGGGTCATTAGTTCA
TAGCCCATATATGGAGTTCCGCGTTACATAACTTACGGTAAATGGCCCGCCTGGCTGACCGCCCAACGAC
CCCCGCCCATTGACGTCAATAATGACGTATGTTCCCATAGTAACGCCAATAGGGACTTTCCATTGACGTC
AATGGGTGGAGTATTTACGGTAAACTGCCCACTTGGCAGTACATCAAGTGTATCATATGCCAAGTACGCC
CCCTATTGACGTCAATGACGGTAAATGGCCCGCCTGGCATTATGCCCAGTACATGACCTTATGGGACTTT
CCTACTTGGCAGTACATCTACGTATTAGTCATCGCTATTACCATGGTGATGCGGTTTTGGCAGTACATCA
ATGGGCGTGGATAGCGGTTTGACTCACGGGGATTTCCAAGTCTCCACCCCATTGACGTCAATGGGAGTTT
GTTTTGGCACCAAAATCAACGGGACTTTCCAAAATGTCGTAACAACTCCGCCCCATTGACGCAAATGGGC
GGTAGGCGTGTACGGTGGGAGGTCTATATAAGCAGCGCGTTTTGCCTGTACTGGGTCTCTCTGGTTAGAC
CAGATCTGAGCCTGGGAGCTCTCTGGCTAACTAGGGAACCCACTGCTTAAGCCTCAATAAAGCTTGCCTT
GAGTGCTTCAAGTAGTGTGTGCCCGTCTGTTGTGTGACTCTGGTAACTAGAGATCCCTCAGACCCTTTTA
GTCAGTGTGGAAAATCTCTAGCAGTGGCGCCCGAACAGGGACTTGAAAGCGAAAGGGAAACCAGAGGAGC
TCTCTCGACGCAGGACTCGGCTTGCTGAAGCGCGCACGGCAAGAGGCGAGGGGCGGCGACTGGTGAGTAC
GCCAAAAATTTTGACTAGCGGAGGCTAGAAGGAGAGAGATGGGTGCGAGAGCGTCAGTATTAAGCGGGGG
AGAATTAGATCGCGATGGGAAAAAATTCGGTTAAGGCCAGGGGGAAAGAAAAAATATAAATTAAAACATA
TAGTATGGGCAAGCAGGGAGCTAGAACGATTCGCAGTTAATCCTGGCCTGTTAGAAACATCAGAAGGCTG
TAGACAAATACTGGGACAGCTACAACCATCCCTTCAGACAGGATCAGAAGAACTTAGATCATTATATAAT
ACAGTAGCAACCCTCTATTGTGTGCATCAAAGGATAGAGATAAAAGACACCAAGGAAGCTTTAGACAAGA
TAGAGGAAGAGCAAAACAAAAGTAAGACCACCGCACAGCAAGCGGCCGGCCGCTGATCTTCAGACCTGGA
GGAGGAGATATGAGGGACAATTGGAGAAGTGAATTATATAAATATAAAGTAGTAAAAATTGAACCATTAG
GAGTAGCACCCACCAAGGCAAAGAGAAGAGTGGTGCAGAGAGAAAAAAGAGCAGTGGGAATAGGAGCTTT
GTTCCTTGGGTTCTTGGGAGCAGCAGGAAGCACTATGGGCGCAGCGTCAATGACGCTGACGGTACAGGCC
AGACAATTATTGTCTGGTATAGTGCAGCAGCAGAACAATTTGCTGAGGGCTATTGAGGCGCAACAGCATC
TGTTGCAACTCACAGTCTGGGGCATCAAGCAGCTCCAGGCAAGAATCCTGGCTGTGGAAAGATACCTAAA
GGATCAACAGCTCCTGGGGATTTGGGGTTGCTCTGGAAAACTCATTTGCACCACTGCTGTGCCTTGGAAT
GCTAGTTGGAGTAATAAATCTCTGGAACAGATTTGGAATCACACGACCTGGATGGAGTGGGACAGAGAAA
TTAACAATTACACAAGCTTAATACACTCCTTAATTGAAGAATCGCAAAACCAGCAAGAAAAGAATGAACA
AGAATTATTGGAATTAGATAAATGGGCAAGTTTGTGGAATTGGTTTAACATAACAAATTGGCTGTGGTAT
ATAAAATTATTCATAATGATAGTAGGAGGCTTGGTAGGTTTAAGAATAGTTTTTGCTGTACTTTCTATAG
TGAATAGAGTTAGGCAGGGATATTCACCATTATCGTTTCAGACCCACCTCCCAACCCCGAGGGGACCCGA
CAGGCCCGAAGGAATAGAAGAAGAAGGTGGAGAGAGAGACAGAGACAGATCCATTCGATTAGTGAACGGA
TCGGCACTGCGTGCGCCAATTCTGCAGACAAATGGCAGTATTCATCCACAATTTTAAAAGAAAAGGGGGG
ATTGGGGGGTACAGTGCAGGGGAAAGAATAGTAGACATAATAGCAACAGACATACAAACTAAAGAATTAC
AAAAACAAATTACAAAAATTCAAAATTTTCGGGTTTATTACAGGGACAGCAGAGATCCAGTTTGGTTAGT
ACCGGGCCCGCCCTGCAGGTCTAGAGATCCGACGCGCCATCTCTAGGCCCGCGCCGGCCCCCTCGCACGG
ACTTGTGGGAGAAGCTCGGCTACTCCCCTGCCCCGGTTAATTTGCATATAATATTTCCTAGTAACTATAG
AGGCTTAATGTGCGATAAAAGACAGATAATCTGTTCTTTTTAATACTAGCTACATTTTACATGATAGGCT
TGGATTTCTATAACTTCGTATAGCATACATTATACGAAGTTATAAACAGCACAAAAGGAAACTCACCCTA
ACTGTAAAGTAATTGTGTGTTTTGAGACTATAAGTATCCCTTGGAGAACCACCTTGTTGGCTTCGAGCCA
TGGCGGTGAGTTTAAGAGCTAAGCTGGAAACAGCATAGCAAGTTTAAATAAGGCTAGTCCGTTATCAACT
TGAAAAAGTGGCACCGAGTCGGTGCTTTTTTTCTCGAGTACTAGGATCCATTAGGCGGCCGCCCTGCAGG
GTGGATAACCGTATTACCGCCATGCATGTGCCCGTCAGTGGGCAGAGCGCACATCGCCCACAGTCCCCGA
GAAGTTGGGGGGAGGGGTCGGCAATTGAACCGGTGCCTAGAGAAGGTGGCGCGGGGTAAACTGGGAAAGT
GATGTCGTGTACTGGCTCCGCCTTTTTCCCGAGGGTGGGGGAGAACCGTATATAAGTGCAGTAGTCGCCG
TGAACGTTCTTTTTCGCAACGGGTTTGCCGCCAGAACACAGGTAAGTGCCGTGTGTGGTTCCCGCGGGCC
TGGCCTCTTTACGGGTTATGGCCCTTGCGTGCCTTGAATTACTTCCACCTGGCTGCAGTACGTGATTCTT
GATCCCGAGCTTCGGGTTGGAAGTGGGTGGGAGAGTTCGAGGCCTTGCGCTTAAGGAGCCCCTTCGCCTC
GTGCTTGAGTTGAGGCCTGGCCTGGGCGCTGGGGCCGCCGCGTGCGAATCTGGTGGCACCTTCGCGCCTG
TCTCGCTGCTTTCGATAAGTCTCTAGCCATTTAAAATTTTTGATGACCTGCTGCGACGCTTTTTTTCTGG
CAAGATAGTCTTGTAAATGCGGGCCAAGATCTGCACACTGGTATTTCGGTTTTTGGGGCCGCGGGCGGCG
ACGGGGCCCGTGCGTCCCAGCGCACATGTTCGGCGAGGCGGGGCCTGCGAGCGCGGCCACCGAGAATCGG
ACGGGGGTAGTCTCAAGCTGGCCGGCCTGCTCTGGTGCCTGGCCTCGCGCCGCCGTGTATCGCCCCGCCC
TGGGCGGCAAGGCTGGCCCGGTCGGCACCAGTTGCGTGAGCGGAAAGATGGCCGCTTCCCGGCCCTGCTG
CAGGGAGCTCAAAATGGAGGACGCGGCGCTCGGGAGAGCGGGCGGGTGAGTCACCCACACAAAGGAAAAG
GGCCTTTCCGTCCTCAGCCGTCGCTTCATGTGACTCCACGGAGTACCGGGCGCCGTCCAGGCACCTCGAT
TAGTTCTCGCGCTTTTGGAGTACGTCGTCTTTAGGTTGGGGGGAGGGGTTTTATGCGATGGAGTTTCCCC
ACACTGAGTGGGTGGAGACTGAAGTTAGGCCAGCTTGGCACTTGATGTAATTCTCCTTGGAATTTGCCCT
TTTTGAGTTTGGATCTTGGTTCATTCTCAAGCCTCAGACAGTGGTTCAAAGTTTTTTTCTTCCATTTCAG
GTGTCGTGAGCTAGCCCACCATGACCGAGTACAAGCCCACGGTGCGCCTCGCCACCCGCGACGACGTCCC
CCGGGCCGTACGCACCCTCGCCGCCGCGTTCGCCGACTACCCCGCCACGCGCCACACCGTCGACCCGGAC
CGCCACATCGAGCGGGTCACCGAGCTGCAAGAACTCTTCCTCACGCGCGTCGGGCTCGACATCGGCAAGG
TGTGGGTCGCGGACGACGGCGCCGCGGTGGCGGTCTGGACCACGCCGGAGAGCGTCGAAGCGGGGGCGGT
GTTCGCCGAGATCGGCCCGCGCATGGCCGAGTTGAGCGGTTCCCGGCTGGCCGCGCAGCAACAGATGGAA
GGCCTCCTGGCGCCGCACCGGCCCAAGGAGCCCGCGTGGTTCCTGGCCACCGTCGGCGTCTCGCCCGACC
ACCAGGGCAAGGGTCTGGGCAGCGCCGTCGTGCTCCCCGGAGTGGAGGCGGCCGAGCGCGCCGGGGTGCC
CGCCTTCCTGGAGACCTCCGCGCCCCGCAACCTCCCCTTCTACGAGCGGCTCGGCTTCACCGTCACCGCC
GACGTCGAGGTGCCCGAAGGACCGCGCACCTGGTGCATGACCCGCAAGCCCGGTGCCGGATCGGGAGAGG
GCAGAGGAAGTCTGCTAACATGCGGTGACGTCGAGGAGAATCCTGGCCCACCGGTCGCCACCATGGTGAG
CAAGGGCGAGGAGCTGTTCACCGGGGTGGTGCCCATCCTGGTCGAGCTGGACGGCGACGTAAACGGCCAC
AAGTTCAGCGTGTCCGGCGAGGGCGAGGGCGATGCCACCTACGGCAAGCTGACCCTGAAGTTCATCTGCA
CCACCGGCAAGCTGCCGGTGCCCTGGCCCACCCTCGTGACCACCCTGACCCATGGCGTGCAGTGCTTCAG
CCGCTACCCCGACCACATGAAGCAGCACGACTTCTTCAAGTCCGCCATGCCCGAAGGCTACGTCCAGGAG
CGCACCATCTTCTTCAAGGACGACGGCAACTACAAGACCCGCGCCGAGGTGAAGTTCGAGGGCGACACCC
TGGTGAACCGCATCGAGCTGAAGGGCATCGACTTCAAGGAGGACGGCAACATCCTGGGGCACAAGCTGGA
GTACAACTACAACAGCCACAACGTCTATATCATGGCCGACAAGCAGAAGAACGGCATCAAGGTGAACTTC
AAGATCCGCCACAACATCGAGGACGGCAGCGTGCAGCTCGCCGACCACTACCAGCAGAACACCCCCATCG
GCGACGGCCCCGTGCTGCTGCCCGACAACCACTACCTGAGCACCCAGTCCAAGCTGAGTAAAGACCCCAA
CGAGAAGCGCGATCACATGGTCCTGCTGGAGTTCGTGACCGCCGCCGGGATCACTCTCGGCATGGACGAG
CTGTACAAGTAAGAATTCGTCGAGGGACCTAATAACTTCGTATAGCATACATTATACGAAGTTATACATG
TTTAAGGGTTCCGGTTCCACTAGGTACAATTCGATATCAAGCTTATCGATAATCAACCTCTGGATTACAA
AATTTGTGAAAGATTGACTGGTATTCTTAACTATGTTGCTCCTTTTACGCTATGTGGATACGCTGCTTTA
ATGCCTTTGTATCATGCTATTGCTTCCCGTATGGCTTTCATTTTCTCCTCCTTGTATAAATCCTGGTTGC
TGTCTCTTTATGAGGAGTTGTGGCCCGTTGTCAGGCAACGTGGCGTGGTGTGCACTGTGTTTGCTGACGC
AACCCCCACTGGTTGGGGCATTGCCACCACCTGTCAGCTCCTTTCCGGGACTTTCGCTTTCCCCCTCCCT
ATTGCCACGGCGGAACTCATCGCCGCCTGCCTTGCCCGCTGCTGGACAGGGGCTCGGCTGTTGGGCACTG
ACAATTCCGTGGTGTTGTCGGGGAAATCATCGTCCTTTCCTTGGCTGCTCGCCTGTGTTGCCACCTGGAT
TCTGCGCGGGACGTCCTTCTGCTACGTCCCTTCGGCCCTCAATCCAGCGGACCTTCCTTCCCGCGGCCTG
CTGCCGGCTCTGCGGCCTCTTCCGCGTCTTCGCCTTCGCCCTCAGACGAGTCGGATCTCCCTTTGGGCCG
CCTCCCCGCATCGATACCGTCGACCTCGATCGAGACCTAGAAAAACATGGAGCAATCACAAGTAGCAATA
CAGCAGCTACCAATGCTGATTGTGCCTGGCTAGAAGCACAAGAGGAGGAGGAGGTGGGTTTTCCAGTCAC
ACCTCAGGTACCTTTAAGACCAATGACTTACAAGGCAGCTGTAGATCTTAGCCACTTTTTAAAAGAAAAG
GGGGGACTGGAAGGGCTAATTCACTCCCAACGAAGACAAGATATCCTTGATCTGTGGATCTACCACACAC
AAGGCTACTTCCCTGATTGGCAGAACTACACACCAGGGCCAGGGATCAGATATCCACTGACCTTTGGATG
GTGCTACAAGCTAGTACCAGTTGAGCAAGAGAAGGTAGAAGAAGCCAATGAAGGAGAGAACACCCGCTTG
TTACACCCTGTGAGCCTGCATGGGATGGATGACCCGGAGAGAGAAGTATTAGAGTGGAGGTTTGACAGCC
GCCTAGCATTTCATCACATGGCCCGAGAGCTGCATCCGGACTGTACTGGGTCTCTCTGGTTAGACCAGAT
CTGAGCCTGGGAGCTCTCTGGCTAACTAGGGAACCCACTGCTTAAGCCTCAATAAAGCTTGCCTTGAGTG
CTTCAAGTAGTGTGTGCCCGTCTGTTGTGTGACTCTGGTAACTAGAGATCCCTCAGACCCTTTTAGTCAG
TGTGGAAAATCTCTAGCAGCATGTGAGCAAAAGGCCAGCAAAAGGCCAGGAACCGTAAAAAGGCCGCGTT
GCTGGCGTTTTTCCATAGGCTCCGCCCCCCTGACGAGCATCACAAAAATCGACGCTCAAGTCAGAGGTGG
CGAAACCCGACAGGACTATAAAGATACCAGGCGTTTCCCCCTGGAAGCTCCCTCGTGCGCTCTCCTGTTC
CGACCCTGCCGCTTACCGGATACCTGTCCGCCTTTCTCCCTTCGGGAAGCGTGGCGCTTTCTCATAGCTC
ACGCTGTAGGTATCTCAGTTCGGTGTAGGTCGTTCGCTCCAAGCTGGGCTGTGTGCACGAACCCCCCGTT
CAGCCCGACCGCTGCGCCTTATCCGGTAACTATCGTCTTGAGTCCAACCCGGTAAGACACGACTTATCGC
CACTGGCAGCAGCCACTGGTAACAGGATTAGCAGAGCGAGGTATGTAGGCGGTGCTACAGAGTTCTTGAA
GTGGTGGCCTAACTACGGCTACACTAGAAGAACAGTATTTGGTATCTGCGCTCTGCTGAAGCCAGTTACC
TTCGGAAAAAGAGTTGGTAGCTCTTGATCCGGCAAACAAACCACCGCTGGTAGCGGTGGTTTTTTTGTTT
GCAAGCAGCAGATTACGCGCAGAAAAAAAGGATCTCAAGAAGATCCTTTGATCTTTTCTACGGGGTCTGA
CGCTCAGTGGAACGAAAACTCACGTTAAGGGATTTTGGTCATGAGATTATCAAAAAGGATCTTCACCTAG
ATCCTTTTAAATTAAAAATGAAGTTTTAAATCAATCTAAAGTATATATGAGTAAACTTGGTCTGACAGTT
ACCAATGCTTAATCAGTGAGGCACCTATCTCAGCGATCTGTCTATTTCGTTCATCCATAGTTGCCTGACT
CCCCGTCGTGTAGATAACTACGATACGGGAGGGCTTACCATCTGGCCCCAGTGCTGCAATGATACCGCGA
GACCCACGCTCACCGGCTCCAGATTTATCAGCAATAAACCAGCCAGCCGGAAGGGCCGAGCGCAGAAGTG
GTCCTGCAACTTTATCCGCCTCCATCCAGTCTATTAATTGTTGCCGGGAAGCTAGAGTAAGTAGTTCGCC
AGTTAATAGTTTGCGCAACGTTGTTGCCATTGCTACAGGCATCGTGGTGTCACGCTCGTCGTTTGGTATG
GCTTCATTCAGCTCCGGTTCCCAACGATCAAGGCGAGTTACATGATCCCCCATGTTGTGCAAAAAAGCGG
TTAGCTCCTTCGGTCCTCCGATCGTTGTCAGAAGTAAGTTGGCCGCAGTGTTATCACTCATGGTTATGGC
AGCACTGCATAATTCTCTTACTGTCATGCCATCCGTAAGATGCTTTTCTGTGACTGGTGAGTACTCAACC
AAGTCATTCTGAGAATAGTGTATGCGGCGACCGAGTTGCTCTTGCCCGGCGTCAATACGGGATAATACCG
CGCCACATAGCAGAACTTTAAAAGTGCTCATCATTGGAAAACGTTCTTCGGGGCGAAAACTCTCAAGGAT
CTTACCGCTGTTGAGATCCAGTTCGATGTAACCCACTCGTGCACCCAACTGATCTTCAGCATCTTTTACT
TTCACCAGCGTTTCTGGGTGAGCAAAAACAGGAAGGCAAAATGCCGCAAAAAAGGGAATAAGGGCGACAC
GGAAATGTTGAATACTCATACTCTTCCTTTTTCAATATTATTGAAGCATTTATCAGGGTTATTGTCTCAT
GAGCGGATACATATTTGAATGTATTTAGAAAAATAAACAAATAGGGGTTCCGCGCACATTTCCCCGAAAA
GTGCCACCTGACGTCGACGGATCGGGAGATCTCCCGATCCCCTATGGTGCACTCTCAGTACAATCTGCTC
TGATGCCGCATAGTTAAGCCAGTATCTGCTCCCTGCTTGTGTGTTGGAGGTCGCTGAGTAGTGCGCGAGC
AAAATTTAAGCTACAACAAGGCAAGGCTTGACCGACAATTGCATGAAGAATCTGCTTAGGGTTAGGCGTT
TTGCGCTGCTTCGCGATGTACGGG
